Addgene plasmid #208854: pLenti_CMV:Flag-Lumiscarlet
Purpose: Expresses FLAG epitope-tagged Lumiscarlet "Red" BRET reporter in mammalian cells.
Depositing lab: Antonio Amelio. Depositing organization: H. Lee Moffitt Cancer Center and Research Institute. Publication: Optimized in vivo multispectral bioluminescent imaging of tumor biology using engineered BRET reporters. Labra B, Parag-Sharma K, Powers JJ, Srivastava S, Walker JR, Kirkland TA, Brennan CK, Prescher JA, Amelio AL. iScience. 2024 Aug 8;27(9):110655. doi: 10.1016/j.isci.2024.110655. eCollection 2024 Sep 20. PubMed 39252965.
Backbone
  Vector backbone: pLenti
  Vector type: Mammalian Expression, Lentiviral
  Selectable markers: Puromycin
Growth in bacteria
  Bacterial resistance: Ampicillin, 100 μg/mL
  Growth temperature: 37°C
  Growth strain: NEB Stable
  Copy number: High Copy
Gene/Insert
  Gene/Insert name: Lumiscarlet (alt name: mScarlet1-LumiLuc BRET fusion)
  Species: Synthetic
  Insert size (bp): 1182
  Promoter: CMV
  Tag / fusion protein: 1xFLAG (N terminal on insert)
  Cloning method: Restriction Enzyme; 5′ cloning site XbaI (not destroyed); 3′ cloning site BamHI (not destroyed)
  Sequencing primers: 5′ CMV
Terms and licenses: Academic/Nonprofit Terms; Industry Terms: Not Available to Industry
How to cite: pLenti_CMV:Flag-Lumiscarlet was a gift from Antonio Amelio (Addgene plasmid # 208854 ; http://n2t.net/addgene:208854 ; RRID:Addgene_208854)
