[The description below was written by a language model from this plasmid's Addgene catalogue record and pLannotate feature annotations shown in this document.]
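Description:
pLenti_CMV:Flag-Lumiscarlet is a lentiviral mammalian expression plasmid of about 8.9 kb built on a pLenti backbone. It is propagated in E. coli as a high-copy plasmid through a ColE1/pUC-type origin with ampicillin selection (AmpR), and it also carries an f1 origin and remnants of a lac/lacZα cloning region flanked by T3 and T7 promoters. The viral portion has a third-generation, self-inactivating layout. An RSV promoter replaces the U3 region upstream of a truncated HIV-1 5' LTR to drive genomic RNA production in packaging cells. This is followed by the Ψ packaging signal with a partial gag sequence, the Rev response element for Rev-dependent nuclear export, and the cPPT/CTS, which aids nuclear import of the reverse-transcribed genome. A WPRE enhances transcript expression, and the ΔU3 3' LTR inactivates the LTR promoter after integration. An SV40 poly(A) signal and SV40 origin lie downstream of the 3' LTR.

The payload is Lumiscarlet, a synthetic "red" BRET reporter of roughly 1.2 kb expressed from the CMV enhancer/promoter and carrying a single N-terminal FLAG epitope for detection. It is a fusion of an mScarlet-I-type red fluorescent protein to the LumiLuc luciferase. The automated annotation labels the luciferase as NanoLuc, presumably reflecting sequence similarity. In this arrangement, energy from the luciferase reaction is transferred to the fluorescent protein, shifting the emitted light toward red wavelengths. A separate SV40 promoter–puromycin N-acetyltransferase cassette allows selection of stably transduced cells. The insert sits between retained XbaI and BamHI sites. According to the record, the construct is used to express the reporter in mammalian cells, in the context of multispectral in vivo bioluminescent imaging of tumor biology.
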