Features (pLannotate 1.2.2; 30 found; start..end, strand, type, name):
      1..589     +  rep_origin     ori: high-copy-number ColE1/pMB1/pBR322/pUC origin of replication
    772..864     +  CDS            lacI (fragment): lac repressor; lacI; The lac repressor binds to the lac operator to inhibit transcription in E. coli. This inhibition can be relieved by adding lactose or isopropyl-β-D-thiogalactopyranoside (IPTG).
    877..898     +  protein_bind   CAP binding site: CAP binding activates transcription in the presence of cAMP. E. coli catabolite activator protein
    913..943     +  promoter       lac promoter: promoter for the E. coli lac operon
    951..967     +  protein_bind   lac operator: The lac repressor binds to the lac operator to inhibit transcription in E. coli. This inhibition can be relieved by adding lactose or isopropyl-β-D-thiogalactopyranoside (IPTG). lac repressor encoded by lacI
   1012..1030    +  promoter       T3 promoter: promoter for bacteriophage T3 RNA polymerase
   1058..1284    +  promoter       RSV promoter: Rous sarcoma virus enhancer/promoter
   1285..1465    +  LTR            5' LTR (truncated): truncated 5' long terminal repeat (LTR) from HIV-1
   1512..1637    +  misc_feature   HIV-1 Ψ: packaging signal of human immunodeficiency virus type 1
   1621..1984    +  CDS            HIV-1 gag (fragment): gag protein from human immunodeficiency virus 1; gag
   2130..2363    +  misc_feature   RRE: The Rev response element (RRE) of HIV-1 allows for Rev-dependent mRNA export from the nucleus to the cytoplasm.
   2740..2840    +  CDS            Rev (fragment): human immunodeficiency virus 1 (HIV-1) Rev protein; rev; enhances nuclear export of unspliced and incompletely spliced viral mRNAs
   2859..2975    +  misc_feature   cPPT/CTS: central polypurine tract and central termination sequence of HIV-1
   2998..3301    +  enhancer       CMV enhancer: human cytomegalovirus immediate early enhancer
   3302..3505    +  promoter       CMV promoter: human cytomegalovirus (CMV) immediate early promoter
   3588..3608    +  CDS            FLAG (fragment): FLAG® epitope tag, followed by an enterokinase cleavage site
   3609..4280    +  CDS            mScarlet-I: mScarlet-I is a basic (constitutively fluorescent) red fluorescent protein published in 2016, derived from synthetic construct. It is reported to be a rapidly-maturing monomer with moderate acid sensitivity.
   4293..4790    +  CDS            Nluc: NanoLuc® luciferase human codon-optimized
   4838..5167    +  promoter       SV40 promoter: SV40 enhancer and early promoter
   5177..5776    +  CDS            PuroR: puromycin N-acetyltransferase; pac from Streptomyces alboniger; confers resistance to puromycin
   5843..6431    +  misc_feature   WPRE: woodchuck hepatitis virus posttranscriptional regulatory element
   6448..6516    +  CDS            nef (fragment): NEF_HV1Z2 - Experimental evidence at protein level: Swiss-Prot protein existence level 1. Extracellular Nef protein targets CD4(+) T-lymphocytes for apoptosis by interacting with CXCR4 surface receptors. From Human immunodeficiency virus type 1 group M subtype D (isolate Z2/CDC-Z34) (HIV-1).
   6518..6751    +  LTR            3' LTR (ΔU3): self-inactivating 3' long terminal repeat (LTR) from HIV-1
   6823..6944    +  polyA_signal   SV40 poly(A) signal: SV40 polyadenylation signal
   6984..7119    +  rep_origin     SV40 ori: SV40 origin of replication
   7140..7158    -  promoter       T7 promoter: promoter for bacteriophage T7 RNA polymerase
   7166..7321    +  CDS            lacZα (fragment): LacZα fragment of β-galactosidase; lacZ fragment
   7326..7754    +  rep_origin     f1 ori (sequence partly withheld): f1 bacteriophage origin of replication; arrow indicates direction of (+) strand synthesis
   7807..7911    +  promoter       AmpR promoter: bla
   7912..8772    +  CDS            AmpR: β-lactamase; bla; confers resistance to ampicillin, carbenicillin, and related antibiotics
>Addgene plasmid #208854 | pLenti_CMV:Flag-Lumiscarlet | addgene full sequence | sequence record 421254 | Addgene NGS Result
TTGAGATCCTTTTTTTCTGCGCGTAATCTGCTGCTTGCAAACAAAAAAACCACCGCTACCAGCGGTGGTT
TGTTTGCCGGATCAAGAGCTACCAACTCTTTTTCCGAAGGTAACTGGCTTCAGCAGAGCGCAGATACCAA
ATACTGTTCTTCTAGTGTAGCCGTAGTTAGGCCACCACTTCAAGAACTCTGTAGCACCGCCTACATACCT
CGCTCTGCTAATCCTGTTACCAGTGGCTGCTGCCAGTGGCGATAAGTCGTGTCTTACCGGGTTGGACTCA
AGACGATAGTTACCGGATAAGGCGCAGCGGTCGGGCTGAACGGGGGGTTCGTGCACACAGCCCAGCTTGG
AGCGAACGACCTACACCGAACTGAGATACCTACAGCGTGAGCTATGAGAAAGCGCCACGCTTCCCGAAGG
GAGAAAGGCGGACAGGTATCCGGTAAGCGGCAGGGTCGGAACAGGAGAGCGCACGAGGGAGCTTCCAGGG
GGAAACGCCTGGTATCTTTATAGTCCTGTCGGGTTTCGCCACCTCTGACTTGAGCGTCGATTTTTGTGAT
GCTCGTCAGGGGGGCGGAGCCTATGGAAAAACGCCAGCAACGCGGCCTTTTTACGGTTCCTGGCCTTTTG
CTGGCCTTTTGCTCACATGTTCTTTCCTGCGTTATCCCCTGATTCTGTGGATAACCGTATTACCGCCTTT
GAGTGAGCTGATACCGCTCGCCGCAGCCGAACGACCGAGCGCAGCGAGTCAGTGAGCGAGGAAGCGGAAG
AGCGCCCAATACGCAAACCGCCTCTCCCCGCGCGTTGGCCGATTCATTAATGCAGCTGGCACGACAGGTT
TCCCGACTGGAAAGCGGGCAGTGAGCGCAACGCAATTAATGTGAGTTAGCTCACTCATTAGGCACCCCAG
GCTTTACACTTTATGCTTCCGGCTCGTATGTTGTGTGGAATTGTGAGCGGATAACAATTTCACACAGGAA
ACAGCTATGACCATGATTACGCCAAGCGCGCAATTAACCCTCACTAAAGGGAACAAAAGCTGGAGCTGCA
AGCTTAATGTAGTCTTATGCAATACTCTTGTAGTCTTGCAACATGGTAACGATGAGTTAGCAACATGCCT
TACAAGGAGAGAAAAAGCACCGTGCATGCCGATTGGTGGAAGTAAGGTGGTACGATCGTGCCTTATTAGG
AAGGCAACAGACGGGTCTGACATGGATTGGACGAACCACTGAATTGCCGCATTGCAGAGATATTGTATTT
AAGTGCCTAGCTCGATACATAAACGGGTCTCTCTGGTTAGACCAGATCTGAGCCTGGGAGCTCTCTGGCT
AACTAGGGAACCCACTGCTTAAGCCTCAATAAAGCTTGCCTTGAGTGCTTCAAGTAGTGTGTGCCCGTCT
GTTGTGTGACTCTGGTAACTAGAGATCCCTCAGACCCTTTTAGTCAGTGTGGAAAATCTCTAGCAGTGGC
GCCCGAACAGGGACTTGAAAGCGAAAGGGAAACCAGAGGAGCTCTCTCGACGCAGGACTCGGCTTGCTGA
AGCGCGCACGGCAAGAGGCGAGGGGCGGCGACTGGTGAGTACGCCAAAAATTTTGACTAGCGGAGGCTAG
AAGGAGAGAGATGGGTGCGAGAGCGTCAGTATTAAGCGGGGGAGAATTAGATCGCGATGGGAAAAAATTC
GGTTAAGGCCAGGGGGAAAGAAAAAATATAAATTAAAACATATAGTATGGGCAAGCAGGGAGCTAGAACG
ATTCGCAGTTAATCCTGGCCTGTTAGAAACATCAGAAGGCTGTAGACAAATACTGGGACAGCTACAACCA
TCCCTTCAGACAGGATCAGAAGAACTTAGATCATTATATAATACAGTAGCAACCCTCTATTGTGTGCATC
AAAGGATAGAGATAAAAGACACCAAGGAAGCTTTAGACAAGATAGAGGAAGAGCAAAACAAAAGTAAGAC
CACCGCACAGCAAGCGGCCGCTGATCTTCAGACCTGGAGGAGGAGATATGAGGGACAATTGGAGAAGTGA
ATTATATAAATATAAAGTAGTAAAAATTGAACCATTAGGAGTAGCACCCACCAAGGCAAAGAGAAGAGTG
GTGCAGAGAGAAAAAAGAGCAGTGGGAATAGGAGCTTTGTTCCTTGGGTTCTTGGGAGCAGCAGGAAGCA
CTATGGGCGCAGCGTCAATGACGCTGACGGTACAGGCCAGACAATTATTGTCTGGTATAGTGCAGCAGCA
GAACAATTTGCTGAGGGCTATTGAGGCGCAACAGCATCTGTTGCAACTCACAGTCTGGGGCATCAAGCAG
CTCCAGGCAAGAATCCTGGCTGTGGAAAGATACCTAAAGGATCAACAGCTCCTGGGGATTTGGGGTTGCT
CTGGAAAACTCATTTGCACCACTGCTGTGCCTTGGAATGCTAGTTGGAGTAATAAATCTCTGGAACAGAT
TTGGAATCACACGACCTGGATGGAGTGGGACAGAGAAATTAACAATTACACAAGCTTAATACACTCCTTA
ATTGAAGAATCGCAAAACCAGCAAGAAAAGAATGAACAAGAATTATTGGAATTAGATAAATGGGCAAGTT
TGTGGAATTGGTTTAACATAACAAATTGGCTGTGGTATATAAAATTATTCATAATGATAGTAGGAGGCTT
GGTAGGTTTAAGAATAGTTTTTGCTGTACTTTCTATAGTGAATAGAGTTAGGCAGGGATATTCACCATTA
TCGTTTCAGACCCACCTCCCAACCCCGAGGGGACCCGACAGGCCCGAAGGAATAGAAGAAGAAGGTGGAG
AGAGAGACAGAGACAGATCCATTCGATTAGTGAACGGATCTCGACGGTATCGGTTAACTTTTAAAAGAAA
AGGGGGGATTGGGGGGTACAGTGCAGGGGAAAGAATAGTAGACATAATAGCAACAGACATACAAACTAAA
GAATTACAAAAACAAATTACAAAATTCAAAATTTTATCGATAAGCTTGGGAGTTCCGCGTTACATAACTT
ACGGTAAATGGCCCGCCTGGCTGACCGCCCAACGACCCCCGCCCATTGACGTCAATAATGACGTATGTTC
CCATAGTAACGCCAATAGGGACTTTCCATTGACGTCAATGGGTGGAGTATTTACGGTAAACTGCCCACTT
GGCAGTACATCAAGTGTATCATATGCCAAGTACGCCCCCTATTGACGTCAATGACGGTAAATGGCCCGCC
TGGCATTATGCCCAGTACATGACCTTATGGGACTTTCCTACTTGGCAGTACATCTACGTATTAGTCATCG
CTATTACCATGGTGATGCGGTTTTGGCAGTACATCAATGGGCGTGGATAGCGGTTTGACTCACGGGGATT
TCCAAGTCTCCACCCCATTGACGTCAATGGGAGTTTGTTTTGGCACCAAAATCAACGGGACTTTCCAAAA
TGTCGTAACAACTCCGCCCCATTGACGCAAATGGGCGGTAGGCGTGTACGGTGGGAGGTCTATATAAGCA
GAGCTCGTTTAGTGAACCGTCAGATCGCCTGGAGACGCCATCCACGCTGTTTTGACCTCCATAGAAGACA
CCGACTCTAGAATGGACTACAAGGACGACGATGACAAGGTGAGCAAGGGCGAGGCAGTGATCAAGGAGTT
CATGCGGTTCAAGGTGCACATGGAGGGCTCCATGAACGGCCACGAGTTCGAGATCGAGGGCGAGGGCGAG
GGCCGCCCCTACGAGGGCACCCAGACCGCCAAGCTGAAGGTGACCAAGGGTGGCCCCCTGCCCTTCTCCT
GGGACATCCTGTCCCCTCAGTTCATGTACGGCTCCAGGGCCTTCATCAAGCACCCCGCCGACATCCCCGA
CTACTATAAGCAGTCCTTCCCCGAGGGCTTCAAGTGGGAGCGCGTGATGAACTTCGAGGACGGCGGCGCC
GTGACCGTGACCCAGGACACCTCCCTGGAGGACGGCACCCTGATCTACAAGGTGAAGCTCCGCGGCACCA
ACTTCCCTCCTGACGGCCCCGTAATGCAGAAGAAGACAATGGGCTGGGAAGCGTCCACCGAGCGGTTGTA
CCCCGAGGACGGCGTGCTGAAGGGCGACATTAAGATGGCCCTGCGCCTGAAGGACGGCGGCCGCTACCTG
GCGGACTTCAAGACCACCTACAAGGCCAAGAAGCCCGTGCAGATGCCCGGCGCCTACAACGTCGACCGCA
AGTTGGACATCACCTCCCACAACGAGGACTACACCGTGGTGGAACAGTACGAACGCTCCGAGGGCCGCCA
CTCCACCGGAAAGACTCTCGGGGATTTTGTTGGGGACTGGCGACAGACAGCCGGCTACAACCAGGCTCAA
GTCCTTGAACAGGGAGGTTTGACCAGTTTGTTTCAGAACCTCGGGGTGTCCGTAACTCCAATCCAAAGGA
TTGTCCTGAGCGGTGAAAATGGGCTGAAGATCGATATCCATGTCATCATCCCGTATGAAGGTCTGAGCTG
CGACCAAATGGCCCAGATCGAAAAAATTTTTAAGGTGGTATACCCTGTGGATGATCATCACTTTAAGGCG
ATCCTGCACTATGGCACACTGGTAATCGACGGGGTTACGCCGAACATGATCGACTATTTCGGACAGCCGT
ATGAAGGCATCGCCAAGTTCGACGGCAAAAAGATCACAGTAACAGGGACCCTGTGGAACGGCAACACAAT
TATCGACGAGCGCCTGATCAACCCCGACGGCTCCCTGCTGTTCCGAGTAACCATTAACGGAGTGACCGGC
TGGCGTCTGCATGAACGCATTCTGGCGTAAGGATCCGGACTAGTTAACGCGTCGACCAGTGGTCGACCCT
GTGGAATGTGTGTCAGTTAGGGTGTGGAAAGTCCCCAGGCTCCCCAGCAGGCAGAAGTATGCAAAGCATG
CATCTCAATTAGTCAGCAACCAGGTGTGGAAAGTCCCCAGGCTCCCCAGCAGGCAGAAGTATGCAAAGCA
TGCATCTCAATTAGTCAGCAACCATAGTCCCGCCCCTAACTCCGCCCATCCCGCCCCTAACTCCGCCCAG
TTCCGCCCATTCTCCGCCCCATGGCTGACTAATTTTTTTTATTTATGCAGAGGCCGAGGCCGCCTCGGCC
TCTGAGCTATTCCAGAAGTAGTGAGGAGGCTTTTTTGGAGGCCTAGGCTTTTGCAAAAAGCTTACCATGA
CCGAGTACAAGCCCACGGTGCGCCTCGCCACCCGCGACGACGTCCCCAGGGCCGTACGCACCCTCGCCGC
CGCGTTCGCCGACTACCCCGCCACGCGCCACACCGTCGATCCGGACCGCCACATCGAGCGGGTCACCGAG
CTGCAAGAACTCTTCCTCACGCGCGTCGGGCTCGACATCGGCAAGGTGTGGGTCGCGGACGACGGCGCCG
CGGTGGCGGTCTGGACCACGCCGGAGAGCGTCGAAGCGGGGGCGGTGTTCGCCGAGATCGGCCCGCGCAT
GGCCGAGTTGAGCGGTTCCCGGCTGGCCGCGCAGCAACAGATGGAAGGCCTCCTGGCGCCGCACCGGCCC
AAGGAGCCCGCGTGGTTCCTGGCCACCGTCGGCGTCTCGCCCGACCACCAGGGCAAGGGTCTGGGCAGCG
CCGTCGTGCTCCCCGGAGTGGAGGCGGCCGAGCGCGCCGGGGTGCCCGCCTTCCTGGAGACCTCCGCGCC
CCGCAACCTCCCCTTCTACGAGCGGCTCGGCTTCACCGTCACCGCCGACGTCGAGGTGCCCGAAGGACCG
CGCACCTGGTGCATGACCCGCAAGCCCGGTGCCTGACGCCCGCCCCACGACCCGCAGCGCCCGACCGAAA
GGAGCGCACGACCCCATGCATCGCCAGTCGACAATCAACCTCTGGATTACAAAATTTGTGAAAGATTGAC
TGGTATTCTTAACTATGTTGCTCCTTTTACGCTATGTGGATACGCTGCTTTAATGCCTTTGTATCATGCT
ATTGCTTCCCGTATGGCTTTCATTTTCTCCTCCTTGTATAAATCCTGGTTGCTGTCTCTTTATGAGGAGT
TGTGGCCCGTTGTCAGGCAACGTGGCGTGGTGTGCACTGTGTTTGCTGACGCAACCCCCACTGGTTGGGG
CATTGCCACCACCTGTCAGCTCCTTTCCGGGACTTTCGCTTTCCCCCTCCCTATTGCCACGGCGGAACTC
ATCGCCGCCTGCCTTGCCCGCTGCTGGACAGGGGCTCGGCTGTTGGGCACTGACAATTCCGTGGTGTTGT
CGGGGAAGCTGACGTCCTTTCCATGGCTGCTCGCCTGTGTTGCCACCTGGATTCTGCGCGGGACGTCCTT
CTGCTACGTCCCTTCGGCCCTCAATCCAGCGGACCTTCCTTCCCGCGGCCTGCTGCCGGCTCTGCGGCCT
CTTCCGCGTCTTCGCCTTCGCCCTCAGACGAGTCGGATCTCCCTTTGGGCCGCCTCCCCGCCTGGAATTC
GAGCTCGGTACCTTTAAGACCAATGACTTACAAGGCAGCTGTAGATCTTAGCCACTTTTTAAAAGAAAAG
GGGGGACTGGAAGGGCTAATTCACTCCCAACGAAGACAAGATCTGCTTTTTGCTTGTACTGGGTCTCTCT
GGTTAGACCAGATCTGAGCCTGGGAGCTCTCTGGCTAACTAGGGAACCCACTGCTTAAGCCTCAATAAAG
CTTGCCTTGAGTGCTTCAAGTAGTGTGTGCCCGTCTGTTGTGTGACTCTGGTAACTAGAGATCCCTCAGA
CCCTTTTAGTCAGTGTGGAAAATCTCTAGCAGTAGTAGTTCATGTCATCTTATTATTCAGTATTTATAAC
TTGCAAAGAAATGAATATCAGAGAGTGAGAGGAACTTGTTTATTGCAGCTTATAATGGTTACAAATAAAG
CAATAGCATCACAAATTTCACAAATAAAGCATTTTTTTCACTGCATTCTAGTTGTGGTTTGTCCAAACTC
ATCAATGTATCTTATCATGTCTGGCTCTAGCTATCCCGCCCCTAACTCCGCCCATCCCGCCCCTAACTCC
GCCCAGTTCCGCCCATTCTCCGCCCCATGGCTGACTAATTTTTTTTATTTATGCAGAGGCCGAGGCCGCC
TCGGCCTCTGAGCTATTCCAGAAGTAGTGAGGAGGCTTTTTTGGAGGCCTAGGGACGTACCCAATTCGCC
CTATAGTGAGTCGTATTACGCGCGCTCACTGGCCGTCGTTTTACAACGTCGTGACTGGGAAAACCCTGGC
GTTACCCAACTTAATCGCCTTGCAGCACATCCCCCTTTCGCCAGCTGGCGTAATAGCGAAGAGGCCCGCA
CCGATCGCCCTTCCCAACAGTTGCGCAGCCTGAATGGCGAATGGG
[124 nt withheld, positions 7326-7449]
C
[91 nt withheld, positions 7451-7541]
A
[49 nt withheld, positions 7543-7591]
CCTTTGACGTTGGAGTCCACGTTCTTT
[37 nt withheld, positions 7619-7655]
ACCCTATCTCGGTCTATTCTTTTGATTTATAAGGGATTTTGCCGATTTCGGCCTATTGGTTAAAAAATGA
GCTGATTTAACAAAAATTTAACGCGAATTTTAACAAAATATTAACGCTTACAATTTAGGTGGCACTTTTC
GGGGAAATGTGCGCGGAACCCCTATTTGTTTATTTTTCTAAATACATTCAAATATGTATCCGCTCATGAG
ACAATAACCCTGATAAATGCTTCAATAATATTGAAAAAGGAAGAGTATGAGTATTCAACATTTCCGTGTC
GCCCTTATTCCCTTTTTTGCGGCATTTTGCCTTCCTGTTTTTGCTCACCCAGAAACGCTGGTGAAAGTAA
AAGATGCTGAAGATCAGTTGGGTGCACGAGTGGGTTACATCGAACTGGATCTCAACAGCGGTAAGATCCT
TGAGAGTTTTCGCCCCGAAGAACGTTTTCCAATGATGAGCACTTTTAAAGTTCTGCTATGTGGCGCGGTA
TTATCCCGTATTGACGCCGGGCAAGAGCAACTCGGTCGCCGCATACACTATTCTCAGAATGACTTGGTTG
AGTACTCACCAGTCACAGAAAAGCATCTTACGGATGGCATGACAGTAAGAGAATTATGCAGTGCTGCCAT
AACCATGAGTGATAACACTGCGGCCAACTTACTTCTGACAACGATCGGAGGACCGAAGGAGCTAACCGCT
TTTTTGCACAACATGGGGGATCATGTAACTCGCCTTGATCGTTGGGAACCGGAGCTGAATGAAGCCATAC
CAAACGACGAGCGTGACACCACGATGCCTGTAGCAATGGCAACAACGTTGCGCAAACTATTAACTGGCGA
ACTACTTACTCTAGCTTCCCGGCAACAATTAATAGACTGGATGGAGGCGGATAAAGTTGCAGGACCACTT
CTGCGCTCGGCCCTTCCGGCTGGCTGGTTTATTGCTGATAAATCTGGAGCCGGTGAGCGTGGGTCTCGCG
GTATCATTGCAGCACTGGGGCCAGATGGTAAGCCCTCCCGTATCGTAGTTATCTACACGACGGGGAGTCA
GGCAACTATGGATGAACGAAATAGACAGATCGCTGAGATAGGTGCCTCACTGATTAAGCATTGGTAACTG
TCAGACCAAGTTTACTCATATATACTTTAGATTGATTTAAAACTTCATTTTTAATTTAAAAGGATCTAGG
TGAAGATCCTTTTTGATAATCTCATGACCAAAATCCCTTAACGTGAGTTTTCGTTCCACTGAGCGTCAGA
CCCCGTAGAAAAGATCAAAGGATCTTC
